>Addgene plasmid #221262 | pMSCV-FKBP-TASL(Cterm) | addgene full sequence | sequence record 438512 | Addgene NGS Result
AGATCTGCCACCATGGACTACAAGGATCACGACGGTGATTACAAGGACCACGACATCGACTACAAGGACG
ACGACGACAAGGGCGTTCAAGTAGAAACAATATCTCCAGGAGACGGGCGTACATTTCCTAAGCGTGGCCA
AACTTGCGTAGTCCATTATACCGGCATGCTGGAGGACGGTAAGAAGGTCGATAGCTCTAGAGACCGTAAC
AAACCTTTCAAATTTATGCTGGGGAAACAGGAGGTTATCCGTGGTTGGGAGGAAGGCGTGGCCCAAATGT
CCGTTGGGCAGCGTGCTAAGTTAACCATCTCGCCAGATTACGCATATGGGGCTACAGGCCATCCTGGGAT
CATTCCCCCGCATGCGACACTTGTGTTTGATGTAGAGCTGTTGAAGTTGGAGACGCGGGGAGTTCAAGTC
GAAACGATTTCACCAGGTGATGGACGCACCTTTCCTAAACGGGGACAAACGTGCGTCGTGCATTACACCG
GTATGCTGGAAGACGGCAAGAAAGTCGATTCAAGCCGCGATAGAAATAAACCCTTCAAATTCATGCTTGG
AAAACAGGAAGTAATACGCGGATGGGAAGAGGGTGTGGCGCAAATGTCTGTCGGGCAAAGAGCTAAACTG
ACAATAAGTCCTGATTACGCGTACGGTGCGACTGGGCACCCTGGTATCATTCCGCCGCACGCGACACTTG
TCTTCGACGTCGAGTTACTTAAGCTTGAGACGCGGGGGGTGCAGGTAGAGACTATTTCGCCCGGTGACGG
AAGAACTTTCCCAAAGCGGGGACAGACCTGTGTTGTCCACTACACTGGGATGTTGGAGGATGGTAAGAAA
GTTGACTCAAGTCGTGATCGCAACAAACCCTTTAAGTTTATGCTTGGGAAGCAGGAAGTCATCAGAGGTT
GGGAAGAAGGCGTAGCTCAGATGTCAGTGGGACAACGGGCCAAATTAACCATCAGTCCAGACTACGCCTA
CGGAGCCACCGGTCACCCAGGGATCATACCACCTCACGCAACCTTAGTGTTCGATGTGGAACTTTTAAAG
TTAGAGACGCGCGGTGTACAAGTGGAAACAATCAGTCCAGGGGATGGGAGAACATTCCCCAAAAGAGGCC
AGACGTGTGTCGTGCACTATACGGGGATGTTAGAAGATGGGAAAAAGGTCGATTCGTCACGCGACCGCAA
CAAACCGTTTAAATTCATGTTGGGAAAGCAGGAGGTGATTCGCGGCTGGGAGGAAGGTGTGGCACAGATG
AGCGTGGGCCAGAGAGCAAAACTGACTATCTCTCCTGATTATGCCTACGGCGCGACGGGCCACCCTGGCA
TAATTCCACCCCACGCTACCCTGGTATTCGATGTCGAGCTTCTGAAGCTTGAGGGTGCTGGGGCTGGGGC
TATTTGTCGCGACGTGATTCGAGAAACTTACCTCGTACCTCCCAGTTGCAAGAGTATCTGCAAGAATTAC
AATGACCTCCATATTGCAGGCGGCCAAGTGATGGCTATCAATTCCGTGATGGCAAACTTCCCCTCTGAAT
CTTCATTTGAAGACGGACCCCTTCTTAAAAGTAGTGAGATAAGCCTCAGTATGGAGGATTCAACAAGCAC
ACAGCTTACAGAGCTCCCCCTCAAGCCCATTCAACGGTATAGCTCATATTGGAGAATAACTTCTATCAAG
GAGAAGTCTTCCTTGCAAATGCAAAAGCCAATCAGTAACGCAGTGTTGAATGAGTACCTGGAACAAAAAG
TAGTTGAACTCTACAAACAATACATCATGGATACAGTATTTCACGATTCAAGTCCAACTCAAATCCTCGC
AAGCGAGTTTATCATGACCAACGTGGACCAAATTAGTCTTCAGGTTAGCAAGGAGAAGAATCTCGACACC
AGTAAAGTTAAGGACATCGTGATATCTCACCTGCTCCAGCTGGTCAGCTCAGAAATTAGCACCCCCTCCC
TTCATATCAGTCAATACAGCAACATCACTCCATGATAAGCGGCCGCGTTTAAACGTCGACGGTATCGATA
AGCTTGATATCGAATTCCGCCCCCCCCCCTAACGTTACTGGCCGAAGCCGCTTGGAATAAGGCCGGTGTG
CGTTTGTCTATATGTTATTTTCCACCATATTGCCGTCTTTTGGCAATGTGAGGGCCCGGAAACCTGGCCC
TGTCTTCTTGACGAGCATTCCTAGGGGTCTTTCCCCTCTCGCCAAAGGAATGCAAGGTCTGTTGAATGTC
GTGAAGGAAGCAGTTCCTCTGGAAGCTTCTTGAAGACAAACAACGTCTGTAGCGACCCTTTGCAGGCAGC
GGAACCCCCCACCTGGCGACAGGTGCCTCTGCGGCCAAAAGCCACGTGTATAAGATACACCTGCAAAGGC
GGCACAACCCCAGTGCCACGTTGTGAGTTGGATAGTTGTGGAAAGAGTCAAATGGCTCTCCTCAAGCGTA
TTCAACAAGGGGCTGAAGGATGCCCAGAAGGTACCCCATTGTATGGGATCTGATCTGGGGCCTCGGTGCA
CATGCTTTACATGTGTTTAGTCGAGGTTAAAAAAACGTCTAGGCCCCCCGAACCACGGGGACGTGGTTTT
CCTTTGAAAAACACGATGATAATATGGCCACAACCATGGTGAGCAAGGGCGAGGAGCTGTTCACCGGGGT
GGTGCCCATCCTGGTCGAGCTGGACGGCGACGTAAACGGCCACAAGTTCAGCGTGTCTGGCGAGGGCGAG
GGCGATGCCACCTACGGCAAGCTGACCCTGAAGTTCATCTGCACCACCGGCAAGCTGCCCGTGCCCTGGC
CCACCCTCGTGACCACCCTGACCTACGGCGTGCAGTGCTTCAGCCGCTACCCCGACCACATGAAGCAGCA
CGACTTCTTCAAGTCCGCCATGCCCGAAGGCTACGTCCAGGAGCGCACCATCTTCTTCAAGGACGACGGC
AACTACAAGACCCGCGCCGAGGTGAAGTTCGAGGGCGACACCCTGGTGAACCGCATCGAGCTGAAGGGCA
TCGACTTCAAGGAGGACGGCAACATCCTGGGGCACAAGCTGGAGTACAACTACAACAGCCACAACGTCTA
TATCATGGCCGACAAGCAGAAGAACGGCATCAAGGCGAACTTCAAGATCCGCCACAACATCGAGGACGGC
AGCGTGCAGCTCGCCGACCACTACCAGCAGAACACCCCCATCGGCGACGGCCCCGTGCTGCTGCCCGACA
ACCACTACCTGAGCACCCAGTCCGCCCTGAGCAAAGACCCCAACGAGAAGCGCGATCACATGGTCCTGCT
GGAGTTCGTGACCGCCGCCGGGATCACTCTCGGCATGGACGAGCTGTACAAGTAATGAATTAATTAAGAA
TTCGATAAAATAAAAGATTTTATTTAGTCTCCAGAAAAAGGGGGGAATGAAAGACCCCACCTGTAGGTTT
GGCAAGCTAGCTTAAGTAACGCCATTTTGCAAGGCATGGAAAATACATAACTGAGAATAGAGAAGTTCAG
ATCAAGGTTAGGAACAGAGAGACAGCAGAATATGGGCCAAACAGGATATCTGTGGTAAGCAGTTCCTGCC
CCGGCTCAGGGCCAAGAACAGATGGTCCCCAGATGCGGTCCCGCCCTCAGCAGTTTCTAGAGAACCATCA
GATGTTTCCAGGGTGCCCCAAGGACCTGAAATGACCCTGTGCCTTATTTGAACTAACCAATCAGTTCGCT
TCTCGCTTCTGTTCGCGCGCTTCTGCTCCCCGAGCTCAATAAAAGAGCCCACAACCCCTCACTCGGCGCG
CCAGTCCTCCGATAGACTGCGTCGCCCGGGTACCCGTGTATCCAATAAACCCTCTTGCAGTTGCATCCGA
CTTGTGGTCTCGCTGTTCCTTGGGAGGGTCTCCTCTGAGTGATTGACTACCCGTCAGCGGGGGTCTTTCA
TGGGTAACAGTTTCTTGAAGTTGGAGAACAACATTCTGAGGGTAGGAGTCGAATATTAAGTAATCCTGAC
TCAATTAGCCACTGTTTTGAATCCACATACTCCAATACTCCTGAAATAGTTCATTATGGACAGCGCAGAA
AGAGCTGGGGAGAATTGTGAAATTGTTATCCGCTCACAATTCCACACAACATACGAGCCGGAAGCATAAA
GTGTAAAGCCTGGGGTGCCTAATGAGTGAGCTAACTCACATTAATTGCGTTGCGCTCACTGCCCGCTTTC
CAGTCGGGAAACCTGTCGTGCCAGCTGCATTAATGAATCGGCCAACGCGCGGGGAGAGGCGGTTTGCGTA
TTGGGCGCTCTTCCGCTTCCTCGCTCACTGACTCGCTGCGCTCGGTCGTTCGGCTGCGGCGAGCGGTATC
AGCTCACTCAAAGGCGGTAATACGGTTATCCACAGAATCAGGGGATAACGCAGGAAAGAACATGTGAGCA
AAAGGCCAGCAAAAGGCCAGGAACCGTAAAAAGGCCGCGTTGCTGGCGTTTTTCCATAGGCTCCGCCCCC
CTGACGAGCATCACAAAAATCGACGCTCAAGTCAGAGGTGGCGAAACCCGACAGGACTATAAAGATACCA
GGCGTTTCCCCCTGGAAGCTCCCTCGTGCGCTCTCCTGTTCCGACCCTGCCGCTTACCGGATACCTGTCC
GCCTTTCTCCCTTCGGGAAGCGTGGCGCTTTCTCATAGCTCACGCTGTAGGTATCTCAGTTCGGTGTAGG
TCGTTCGCTCCAAGCTGGGCTGTGTGCACGAACCCCCCGTTCAGCCCGACCGCTGCGCCTTATCCGGTAA
CTATCGTCTTGAGTCCAACCCGGTAAGACACGACTTATCGCCACTGGCAGCAGCCACTGGTAACAGGATT
AGCAGAGCGAGGTATGTAGGCGGTGCTACAGAGTTCTTGAAGTGGTGGCCTAACTACGGCTACACTAGAA
GAACAGTATTTGGTATCTGCGCTCTGCTGAAGCCAGTTACCTTCGGAAAAAGAGTTGGTAGCTCTTGATC
CGGCAAACAAACCACCGCTGGTAGCGGTGGTTTTTTTGTTTGCAAGCAGCAGATTACGCGCAGAAAAAAA
GGATCTCAAGAAGATCCTTTGATCTTTTCTACGGGGTCTGACGCTCAGTGGAACGAAAACTCACGTTAAG
GGATTTTGGTCATGAGATTATCAAAAAGGATCTTCACCTAGATCCTTTTAAATTAAAAATGAAGTTTTAA
ATCAATCTAAAGTATATATGAGTAAACTTGGTCTGACAGTTACCAATGCTTAATCAGTGAGGCACCTATC
TCAGCGATCTGTCTATTTCGTTCATCCATAGTTGCCTGACTCCCCGTCGTGTAGATAACTACGATACGGG
AGGGCTTACCATCTGGCCCCAGTGCTGCAATGATACCGCGAGACCCACGCTCACCGGCTCCAGATTTATC
AGCAATAAACCAGCCAGCCGGAAGGGCCGAGCGCAGAAGTGGTCCTGCAACTTTATCCGCCTCCATCCAG
TCTATTAATTGTTGCCGGGAAGCTAGAGTAAGTAGTTCGCCAGTTAATAGTTTGCGCAACGTTGTTGCCA
TTGCTACAGGCATCGTGGTGTCACGCTCGTCGTTTGGTATGGCTTCATTCAGCTCCGGTTCCCAACGATC
AAGGCGAGTTACATGATCCCCCATGTTGTGCAAAAAAGCGGTTAGCTCCTTCGGTCCTCCGATCGTTGTC
AGAAGTAAGTTGGCCGCAGTGTTATCACTCATGGTTATGGCAGCACTGCATAATTCTCTTACTGTCATGC
CATCCGTAAGATGCTTTTCTGTGACTGGTGAGTACTCAACCAAGTCATTCTGAGAATAGTGTATGCGGCG
ACCGAGTTGCTCTTGCCCGGCGTCAATACGGGATAATACCGCGCCACATAGCAGAACTTTAAAAGTGCTC
ATCATTGGAAAACGTTCTTCGGGGCGAAAACTCTCAAGGATCTTACCGCTGTTGAGATCCAGTTCGATGT
AACCCACTCGTGCACCCAACTGATCTTCAGCATCTTTTACTTTCACCAGCGTTTCTGGGTGAGCAAAAAC
AGGAAGGCAAAATGCCGCAAAAAAGGGAATAAGGGCGACACGGAAATGTTGAATACTCATACTCTTCCTT
TTTCAATATTATTGAAGCATTTATCAGGGTTATTGTCTCATGAGCGGATACATATTTGAATGTATTTAGA
AAAATAAACAAATAGGGGTTCCGCGCACATTTCCCCGAAAAGTGCCACCTGACGTCTAAGAAACCATTAT
TATCATGACATTAACCTATAAAAATAGGCGTATCACGAGGCCCTTTCGTCTCGCGCGTTTCGGTGATGAC
GGTGAAAACCTCTGACACATGCAGCTCCCGGAGACGGTCACAGCTTGTCTGTAAGCGGATGCCGGGAGCA
GACAAGCCCGTCAGGGCGCGTCAGCGGGTGTTGGCGGGTGTCGGGGCTGGCTTAACTATGCGGCATCAGA
GCAGATTGTACTGAGAGTGCACCATATGCGGTGTGAAATACCGCACAGATGCGTAAGGAGAAAATACCGC
ATCAGGCGCCATTCGCCATTCAGGCTGCGCAACTGTTGGGAAGGGCGATCGGTGCGGGCCTCTTCGCTAT
TACGCCAGCTGGCGAAAGGGGGATGTGCTGCAAGGCGATTAAGTTGGGTAACGCCAGGGTTTTCCCAGTC
ACGACGTTGTAAAACGACGGCGCAAGGAATGGTGCATGCAAGGAGATGGCGCCCAACAGTCCCCCGGCCA
CGGGGCCTGCCACCATACCCACGCCGAAACAAGCGCTCATGAGCCCGAAGTGGCGAGCCCGATCTTCCCC
ATCGGTGATGTCGGCGATATAGGCGCCAGCAACCGCACCTGTGGCGCCGGTGATGCCGGCCACGATGCGT
CCGGCGTAGAGGCGATTAGTCCAATTTGTTAAAGACAGGATATCAGTGGTCCAGGCTCTAGTTTTGACTC
AACAATATCACCAGCTGAAGCCTATAGAGTACGAGCCATAGATAAAATAAAAGATTTTATTTAGTCTCCA
GAAAAAGGGGGGAATGAAAGACCCCACCTGTAGGTTTGGCAAGCTAGCTTAAGTAACGCCATTTTGCAAG
GCATGGAAAATACATAACTGAGAATAGAGAAGTTCAGATCAAGGTTAGGAACAGAGAGACAGCAGAATAT
GGGCCAAACAGGATATCTGTGGTAAGCAGTTCCTGCCCCGGCTCAGGGCCAAGAACAGATGGTCCCCAGA
TGCGGTCCCGCCCTCAGCAGTTTCTAGAGAACCATCAGATGTTTCCAGGGTGCCCCAAGGACCTGAAATG
ACCCTGTGCCTTATTTGAACTAACCAATCAGTTCGCTTCTCGCTTCTGTTCGCGCGCTTCTGCTCCCCGA
GCTCAATAAAAGAGCCCACAACCCCTCACTCGGCGCGCCAGTCCTCCGATAGACTGCGTCGCCCGGGTAC
CCGTATTCCCAATAAAGCCTCTTGCTGTTTGCATCCGAATCGTGGACTCGCTGATCCTTGGGAGGGTCTC
CTCAGATTGATTGACTGCCCACCTCGGGGGTCTTTCATTTGGAGGTTCCACCGAGATTTGGAGACCCCTG
CCCAGGGACCACCGACCCCCCCGCCGGGAGGTAAGCTGGCCAGCGGTCGTTTCGTGTCTGTCTCTGTCTT
TGTGCGTGTTTGTGCCGGCATCTAATGTTTGCGCCTGCGTCTGTACTAGTTAGCTAACTAGCTCTGTATC
TGGCGGACCCGTGGTGGAACTGACGAGTTCTGAACACCCGGCCGCAACCCTGGGAGACGTCCCAGGGACT
TTGGGGGCCGTTTTTGTGGCCCGACCTGAGGAAGGGAGTCGATGTGGAATCCGACCCCGTCAGGATATGT
GGTTCTGGTAGGAGACGAGAACCTAAAACAGTTCCCGCCTCCGTCTGAATTTTTGCTTTCGGTTTGGAAC
CGAAGCCGCGCGTCTTGTCTGCTGCAGCGCTGCAGCATCGTTCTGTGTTGTCTCTGTCTGACTGTGTTTC
TGTATTTGTCTGAAAATTAGGGCCAGACTGTTACCACTCCCTTAAGTTTGACCTTAGGTCACTGGAAAGA
TGTCGAGCGGATCGCTCACAACCAGTCGGTAGATGTCAAGAAGAGACGTTGGGTTACCTTCTGCTCTGCA
GAATGGCCAACCTTTAACGTCGGATGGCCGCGAGACGGCACCTTTAACCGAGACCTCATCACCCAGGTTA
AGATCAAGGTCTTTTCACCTGGCCCGCATGGACACCCAGACCAGGTCCCCTACATCGTGACCTGGGAAGC
CTTGGCTTTTGACCCCCCTCCCTGGGTCAAGCCCTTTGTACACCCTAAGCCTCCGCCTCCTCTTCCTCCA
TCCGCCCCGTCTCTCCCCCTTGAACCTCCTCGTTCGACCCCGCCTCGATCCTCCCTTTATCCAGCCCTCA
CTCCTTCTCTAGGCGCCGGAATT
Features (pLannotate 1.2.2; 23 found; start..end, strand, type, name):
     61..81      +  CDS            FLAG (fragment): FLAG® epitope tag, followed by an enterokinase cleavage site
    784..1068    +  CDS            FPR2 (fragment): FKBP2_CRYNB - Protein inferred from homology: Swiss-Prot protein existence level 3. PPIases accelerate the folding of proteins. It catalyzes the cis-trans isomerization of proline imidic peptide bonds in oligopeptides (By similarity). From Cryptococcus neoformans var. neoformans serotype D (strain B-3501A) (Filobasidiella neoformans).
   1063..1383    +  CDS            FKBP1A: FKB1A_HUMAN - Also known as FKBP1, FKBP12. Experimental evidence at protein level: Swiss-Prot protein existence level 1. Keeps in an inactive conformation TGFBR1, the TGF-beta type I serine/threonine kinase receptor, preventing TGF-beta receptor activation in absence of ligand. Recruits SMAD7 to ACVR1B which prevents the association of SMAD2 and SMAD3 with the activin receptor complex, thereby blocking the activin signal. May modulate the RYR1 calcium channel activity. PPIases accelerate the folding of proteins. It catalyzes the cis-trans isomerization of proline imidic peptide bonds in oligop
   1402..1992    +  CDS            TASL (fragment): TASL_HUMAN - Also known as CXorf21 From Homo sapiens (Human).
   2015..2048    -  misc_feature   MCS (fragment): pBluescript multiple cloning site
   2150..2612    +  misc_feature   IRES: internal ribosome entry site (IRES) of the encephalomyocarditis virus (EMCV)
   2626..3345    +  CDS            EGFP: the original enhanced GFP (Yang et al., 1996) mammalian codon-optimized
   3407..3921    +  LTR            3' LTR: 3' long terminal repeat from murine embryonic stem cell virus
   4083..4099    -  protein_bind   lac operator: The lac repressor binds to the lac operator to inhibit transcription in E. coli. This inhibition can be relieved by adding lactose or isopropyl-β-D-thiogalactopyranoside (IPTG). lac repressor encoded by lacI
   4107..4137    -  promoter       lac promoter: promoter for the E. coli lac operon
   4152..4173    -  protein_bind   CAP binding site: CAP binding activates transcription in the presence of cAMP. E. coli catabolite activator protein
   4186..4278    -  CDS            lacI (fragment): lac repressor; lacI; The lac repressor binds to the lac operator to inhibit transcription in E. coli. This inhibition can be relieved by adding lactose or isopropyl-β-D-thiogalactopyranoside (IPTG).
   4461..5049    -  rep_origin     ori: high-copy-number ColE1/pMB1/pBR322/pUC origin of replication
   5220..6080    -  CDS            AmpR: β-lactamase; bla; confers resistance to ampicillin, carbenicillin, and related antibiotics
   6081..6185    -  promoter       AmpR promoter: bla
   6280..6315    +  CDS            rop (fragment): Rop protein, which maintains plasmids at low copy number; rop
   6417..6516    +  misc_feature   bom (fragment): basis of mobility region from pBR322
   6522..6671    -  CDS            lacZα (fragment): LacZα fragment of β-galactosidase; lacZ fragment
   6671..6872    -  CDS            TcR (fragment): tetracycline efflux protein; tet; confers resistance to tetracycline
   6873..6971    +  CDS            env (fragment): murine leukemia virus gPr80 envelope polyprotein precursor; env; proteolytically cleaved into gp70SU and p15TM subunits
   7013..7529    +  LTR            5' LTR: 5' long terminal repeat from murine embryonic stem cell virus
   7593..7934    +  misc_feature   MESV Ψ: packaging signal of murine embryonic stem cell virus
   8001..8417    +  CDS            gag (truncated): truncated Moloney murine leukemia virus (MMLV) gag gene lacking the start codon
