[The description below was written by a language model from this plasmid's Addgene catalogue record and pLannotate feature annotations shown in this document.]
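Description:
pMSCV-FKBP-TASL(Cterm) is a gammaretroviral transfer plasmid built on the pMSCV-IRES-GFP backbone, designed to express a C-terminal fragment of mouse TASL (residues 102–298) in mammalian cells after retroviral transduction. In bacteria it is maintained through a high-copy ColE1/pUC-type origin and selected with ampicillin via the β-lactamase gene. Short annotated fragments of lacI, rop, bom, lacZα, TcR and env are non-functional remnants of earlier cloning vectors.

The viral cassette is flanked by murine embryonic stem cell virus 5′ and 3′ LTRs. The 5′ LTR acts as the promoter for the genomic transcript, and the MESV Ψ packaging signal, together with a truncated gag region lacking its start codon, directs encapsidation of that RNA in packaging cells that supply the viral proteins in trans. The insert, cloned between BglII and NotI, encodes an N-terminal 3xFLAG epitope followed by four tandem FKBP domains fused to the TASL fragment. The automated annotation picks up only a FLAG fragment and two FKBP-like matches, probably because of the repeated sequence, and labels the TASL region by homology to the human protein, whereas the catalogue entry gives mouse as the species. Downstream, an EMCV IRES drives translation of EGFP from the same transcript, so transduced cells can be identified or sorted by fluorescence.

Tandem FKBP domains are commonly used to induce oligomerisation of a fused protein with a dimerising ligand, although the record does not state this purpose. The associated publication concerns pLxIS-containing domains as regulators of interferon responses and metabolism, consistent with use of this construct to study signalling by the TASL C-terminal region.
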