Addgene plasmid #221262: pMSCV-FKBP-TASL(Cterm)
Purpose: Expression of TASL Cterm (102-298) in mammalian cells by retroviral transduction
Depositing lab: Jonathan Kagan. Depositing organization: Boston Children's Hospital. Publication: pLxIS-containing domains are biochemically flexible regulators of interferons and metabolism. Landau LM, Chaudhary N, Tien YC, Rogozinska M, Joshi S, Yao C, Crowley J, Hullahalli K, Campbell IW, Waldor MK, Haigis M, Kagan JC. Mol Cell. 2024 Jul 11;84(13):2436-2454.e10. doi: 10.1016/j.molcel.2024.05.030. Epub 2024 Jun 25. PubMed 38925114.
Backbone
  Vector backbone: pMSCV-IRES-GFP
  Vector type: Retroviral
Growth in bacteria
  Bacterial resistance: Ampicillin, 100 μg/mL
  Growth temperature: 37°C
  Growth strain: NEB Stable
  Copy number: High Copy
Gene/Insert
  Gene/Insert name: TASL Cterm (102-298)
  Species: M. musculus (mouse)
  Entrez Gene: Tasl (a.k.a. 5430427O19Rik)
  Tag / fusion protein: 3xFLAG-4xFKBP (N terminal on insert)
  Cloning method: Restriction Enzyme; 5′ cloning site BglII (not destroyed); 3′ cloning site NotI (not destroyed)
Terms and licenses: Academic/Nonprofit Terms; Industry Terms: Not Available to Industry
How to cite: pMSCV-FKBP-TASL(Cterm) was a gift from Jonathan Kagan (Addgene plasmid # 221262 ; http://n2t.net/addgene:221262 ; RRID:Addgene_221262)
